Addgene plasmid #39422: TAL2062
Depositing lab: Keith Joung. Depositing organization: Massachusetts General Hospital. Publication: FLASH assembly of TALENs for high-throughput genome editing. Reyon D, Tsai SQ, Khayter C, Foden JA, Sander JD, Joung JK. Nat Biotechnol. 2012 Apr 8. doi: 10.1038/nbt.2170. PubMed 22484455.
Backbone
  Vector backbone: JDS74
  Backbone manufacturer: Joung lab (Addgene Plasmid # 32288)
  Backbone size w/o insert (bp): 6447
  Vector type: Mammalian Expression ; T7
Growth in bacteria
  Bacterial resistance: Ampicillin, 100 μg/mL
  Growth temperature: 37°C
  Growth strain: XL1 Blue
  Copy number: High Copy
Gene/Insert
  Gene/Insert name: eGFP-TALEN-33-Left
  Species: H. sapiens (human)
  Insert size (bp): 1538
  Promoter: CMV
  Tag / fusion protein: 3X Flag (N terminal on backbone); WT FOKI (C terminal on backbone)
  Cloning method: Restriction Enzyme; 5′ cloning site BsmBI (destroyed during cloning); 3′ cloning site BsmBI (destroyed during cloning)
  Sequencing primers: 5′ CMV-F
Terms and licenses: Academic/Nonprofit Terms; Industry Terms: Not Available to Industry
Depositor comments: Target binding site: TCCGCCATGCCCGAAGG To reduce the chance of recombination in this plasmid, do not grow in liquid culture for more than 12-14 hours. It is strongly recommended that users perform a diagnostic digest to verify this plasmid prior to use. For example, a double digest of the plasmid with BamHI and KpnI should result in two bands at 2.2kb and 5.8kb
How to cite: TAL2062 was a gift from Keith Joung (Addgene plasmid # 39422 ; http://n2t.net/addgene:39422 ; RRID:Addgene_39422)
