[The description below was written by a language model from this plasmid's Addgene catalogue record.]
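Description:
TAL2062 is a mammalian expression plasmid encoding the left monomer of a TALE nuclease pair directed against the eGFP reporter gene (insert name eGFP-TALEN-33-Left). It is built on the JDS74 TALEN expression backbone of about 6.4 kb. A roughly 1.5 kb array of TALE DNA-binding repeats, assembled by the FLASH method, was inserted into this backbone through BsmBI sites that were destroyed during cloning. The plasmid is maintained at high copy in E. coli under ampicillin selection. The record gives no feature table, so the origin of replication and other backbone elements are not itemised.

Expression is driven by the CMV promoter. The vector type also lists T7, which suggests a T7 promoter is present that would allow in vitro transcription of the TALEN mRNA. The backbone supplies the sequences flanking the repeat array, so the translated product carries an N-terminal 3X FLAG epitope for detection and a C-terminal wild-type FokI cleavage domain. FokI cuts DNA only as a dimer, so this left-hand monomer is meant to be co-delivered with a matching right-hand TALEN that binds the opposite strand across a spacer. Together the two monomers make a double-strand break within the eGFP coding sequence. Error-prone repair of that break disrupts fluorescence, which gives a simple readout of nuclease activity in eGFP reporter cells.

The catalogue lists the insert species as human, although the target is the eGFP reporter. The depositor notes that the repetitive TALE array is prone to recombination during bacterial propagation and recommends verifying the plasmid's integrity by diagnostic restriction digest before use.
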