>Addgene plasmid #39422 | TAL2062 | depositor partial sequence | sequence record 49724 | TAL2062 sequence 1538 bps
GAACCTGACCCCAGACCAGGTAGTCGCAATCGCGTCACATGACGGGGGAAAGCAAGCCCTGGAAACCGTG
CAAAGGTTGTTGCCGGTCCTTTGTCAAGACCACGGCCTTACACCGGAGCAAGTCGTGGCCATTGCATCCC
ACGACGGTGGCAAACAGGCTCTTGAGACGGTTCAGAGACTTCTCCCAGTTCTCTGTCAAGCCCACGGGCT
GACTCCCGATCAAGTTGTAGCGATTGCGAATAACAATGGAGGGAAACAAGCATTGGAGACTGTCCAACGG
CTCCTTCCCGTGTTGTGTCAAGCCCACGGTTTGACGCCTGCACAAGTGGTCGCCATCGCCAGCCATGATG
GCGGTAAGCAGGCGCTGGAAACAGTACAGCGCCTGCTGCCTGTACTGTGCCAGGATCATGGACTGACCCC
AGACCAGGTAGTCGCAATCGCGTCACATGACGGGGGAAAGCAAGCCCTGGAAACCGTGCAAAGGTTGTTG
CCGGTCCTTTGTCAAGACCACGGCCTTACACCGGAGCAAGTCGTGGCCATTGCAAGCAACATCGGTGGCA
AACAGGCTCTTGAGACGGTTCAGAGACTTCTCCCAGTTCTCTGTCAAGCCCACGGGCTGACTCCCGATCA
AGTTGTAGCGATTGCGTCCAACGGTGGAGGGAAACAAGCATTGGAGACTGTCCAACGGCTCCTTCCCGTG
TTGTGTCAAGCCCACGGTTTGACGCCTGCACAAGTGGTCGCCATCGCCAACAACAACGGCGGTAAGCAGG
CGCTGGAAACAGTACAGCGCCTGCTGCCTGTACTGTGCCAGGATCATGGACTGACCCCAGACCAGGTAGT
CGCAATCGCGTCACATGACGGGGGAAAGCAAGCCCTGGAAACCGTGCAAAGGTTGTTGCCGGTCCTTTGT
CAAGACCACGGCCTTACACCGGAGCAAGTCGTGGCCATTGCATCCCACGACGGTGGCAAACAGGCTCTTG
AGACGGTTCAGAGACTTCTCCCAGTTCTCTGTCAAGCCCACGGGCTGACTCCCGATCAAGTTGTAGCGAT
TGCGTCGCATGACGGAGGGAAACAAGCATTGGAGACTGTCCAACGGCTCCTTCCCGTGTTGTGTCAAGCC
CACGGTTTGACGCCTGCACAAGTGGTCGCCATCGCCAACAACAACGGCGGTAAGCAGGCGCTGGAAACAG
TACAGCGCCTGCTGCCTGTACTGTGCCAGGATCATGGACTGACCCCAGACCAGGTAGTCGCAATCGCGTC
GAACATTGGGGGAAAGCAAGCCCTGGAAACCGTGCAAAGGTTGTTGCCGGTCCTTTGTCAAGACCACGGC
CTTACACCGGAGCAAGTCGTGGCCATTGCAAGCAACATCGGTGGCAAACAGGCTCTTGAGACGGTTCAGA
GACTTCTCCCAGTTCTCTGTCAAGCCCACGGGCTGACTCCCGATCAAGTTGTAGCGATTGCGAATAACAA
TGGAGGGAAACAAGCATTGGAGACTGTCCAACGGCTCCTTCCCGTGTTGTGTCAAGCCCACGGTCTGA
