>Addgene plasmid #39422 | TAL2062 | addgene partial sequence | sequence record 52683 | JDS-TALEN-F 5'-TAGGGGTCGGTAAACAGTGG-3'
TGTGGCGGGTGAGCTTAGGGGGCCTCCGCTCCAGCTCGACACCGGGCAGCTGCTGAAGATCGCGAAGAGA
GGGGGAGTAACAGCGGTAGAGGCAGTGCACGCCTGGCGCAATGCGCTCACCGGGGCCCCCTTGAACCTGA
CCCCAGACCAGGTAGTCGCAATCGCGTCACATGACGGGGGAAAGCAAGCCCTGGAAACCGTGCAAAGGTT
GTTGCCGGTCCTTTGTCAAGACCACGGCCTTACACCGGAGCAAGTCGTGGCCATTGCATCCCACGACGGT
GGCAAACAGGCTCTTGAGACGGTTCAGAGACTTCTCCCAGTTCTCTGTCAAGCCCACGGGCTGACTCCCG
ATCAAGTTGTAGCGATTGCGAATAACAATGGAGGGAAACAAGCATTGGAGACTGTCCAACGGCTCCTTCC
CGTGTTGTGTCAAGCCCACGGTTTGACGCCTGCACAAGTGGTCGCCATCGCCAGCCATGATGGCGGTAAG
CAGGCGCTGGAAACAGTACAGCGCCTGCTGCCTGTACTGTGCCAGGATCATGGACTGACCCCAGACCAGG
TAGTCGCAATCGCGTCACATGACGGGGGAAAGCAAGCCCTGGAAACCGTGCAAAGGTTGTTGCCGGTCCT
TTGTCAAGACCACGGCCTTACACCGGAGCAAGTCGTGGCCATTGCAAGCAACATCGGTGGCAAACAGGCT
CTTGAGACGGTTCAGAGACTTCTCCCAGTTCTCTGTCAAGCCCACGGGCTGACTCCCGATCAAGTTGTAG
CGATTGCGTCCAACGGTGGAGGGAAACAAGCATTGGAGACTGTCCAACGGCTCCTTCCCGTGTTGTGTCA
AGCCCACGGTTTGACGCCTGCACAAGTGG
